>Addgene plasmid #31002 | pNI7 | depositor full sequence | sequence record 14232 | Author sequence
CTGCATTAATGAATCGGCCAACGCGCGGGGAGAGGCGGTTTGCGTATTGGGCGCTCTTCCGCTTCCTCGC
TCACTGACTCGCTGCGCTCGGTCGTTCGGCTGCGGCGAGCGGTATCAGCTCACTCAAAGGCGGTAATACG
GTTATCCACAGAATCAGGGGATAACGCAGGAAAGAACATGAATTAATTCTCATGTTTGACAGCTTATCAT
CGATTAGCTTTAATGCGGTAGTTTATCACAGTTAAATTGCTAACGCAGTCAGGCACCGTGTATGAAATCT
AACAATGCGCTCATCGTCATCCTCGGCACCGTCACCCTGGATGCTGTAGGCATAGGCTTGGTTATGCCGG
TACTGCCGGGCCTCTTGCGGGATATCGTCCATTCCGACAGCATCGCCAGTCACTATGGCGTGCTGCTAGC
GCTATATGCGTTGATGCAATTTCTATGCGCACCCGTTCTCGGAGCACTGTCCGACCGCTTTGGCCGCCGC
CCAGTCCTGCTCGCTTCGCTACTTGGAGCCACTATCGACTACGCGATCATGGCGACCACACCCGTCCTGT
GGATTCTCTACGCCGGACGCATCGTGGCCGGCATCACCGGCGCCACAGGTGCGGTTGCTGGCGCCTATAT
CGCCGACATCACCGATGGGGAAGATCGGGCTCGCCACTTCGGGCTCATGAGCGCTTGTTTCGGCGTGGGT
ATGGTGGCAGGCCCCGTGGCCGGGGGACTGTTGGGCGCCATCTCCTTACATGCACCATTCCTTGCGGCGG
CGGTGCTCAACGGCCTCAACCTACTACTGGGCTGCTTCCTAATGCAGGAGTCGCATAAGGGAGAGCGCCG
ACCCATGCCCTTGAGAGCCTTCAACCCAGTCAGCTCCTTCCGGTGGGCGCGGGGCATGACTATCGTCGCC
GCACTTATGACTGTCTTCTTTATCATGCAACTCGTAGGACAGGTGCCGGCAGCGCTCTGGGTCATTTTCG
GCGAGGACCGCTTTCGCTGGAGCGCGACGATGATCGGCCTGTCGCTTGCGGTATTCGGAATCTTGCACGC
CCTCGCTCAAGCCTTCGTCACTGGTCCCGCCACCAAACGTTTCGGCGAGAAGCAGGCCATTATCGCCGGC
ATGGCGGCCGACGCGCTGGGCTACGTCTTGCTGGCGTTCGCGACGCGAGGCTGGATGGCCTTCCCCATTA
TGATTCTTCTCGCTTCCGGCGGCATCGGGATGCCCGCGTTGCAGGCCATGCTGTCCAGGCAGGTAGATGA
CGACCATCAGGGACAGCTTCAAGGATCGCTCGCGGCTCTTACCAGCCTAACTTCGATCATTGGACCGCTG
ATCGTCACGGCGATTTATGCCGCCTCGGCGAGCACATGGAACGGGTTGGCATGGATTGTAGGCGCCGCCC
TATACCTTGTCTGCCTCCCCGCGTTGCGTCGCGGTGCATGGAGCCGGGCCACCTCGACCTGAATGGAAGC
CGGCGGCACCTCGCTAACGGATTCACCACTCCAAGAATTGGAGCCAATCAATTCTTGCGGAGAACTGTGA
ATGCGCAAACCAACCCTTGATCGGGGAAGAACAGTATGTCGAGCTATTTTTTGACTTACTGGGGATCAAG
CCTGATTGGGAGAAAATAAAATATCCCCTATAGTGAGTCGTATTACATGGTCATAGCTGTTTCCTGGCAG
CTCTGGCCCGTGTCTCAAAATCTCTGATGTTACATTGCACAAGATAAAAATATATCATCATGCCTCCTCT
AGAGGTCTCACGGTGCAGCGGCTGTTGCCGGTGCTGTGCCAGGACCATGGCCTGACCCCGGACCAAGTGG
TGGCTATCGCCAGCAACATTGGCGGCAAGCAAGCGCTCGAAACGAGACCCTCGAGCCACCCATGACCAAA
ATCCCTTAACGTGAGTTACGCGTCGTTCCACTGAGCGTCAGACCCCGTAGAAAAGATCAAAGGATCTTCT
TGAGATCCTTTTTTTCTGCGCGTAATCTGCTGCTTGCAAACAAAAAAACCACCGCTACCAGCGGTGGTTT
GTTTGCCGGATCAAGAGCTACCAACTCTTTTTCCGAAGGTAACTGGCTTCAGCAGAGCGCAGATACCAAA
TACTGTTCTTCTAGTGTAGCCGTAGTTAGGCCACCACTTCAAGAACTCTGTAGCACCGCCTACATACCTC
GCTCTGCTAATCCTGTTACCAGTGGCTGCTGCCAGTGGCGATAAGTCGTGTCTTACCGGGTTGGACTCAA
GACGATAGTTACCGGATAAGGCGCAGCGGTCGGGCTGAACGGGGGGTTCGTGCACACAGCCCAGCTTGGA
GCGAACGACCTACACCGAACTGAGATACCTACAGCGTGAGCTATGAGAAAGCGCCACGCTTCCCGAAGGG
AGAAAGGCGGACAGGTATCCGGTAAGCGGCAGGGTCGGAACAGGAGAGCGCACGAGGGAGCTTCCAGGGG
GAAACGCCTGGTATCTTTATAGTCCTGTCGGGTTTCGCCACCTCTGACTTGAGCGTCGATTTTTGTGATG
CTCGTCAGGGGGGCGGAGCCTATGGAAAAACGCCAGCAACGCGGCCTTTTTACGGTTCCTGGCCTTTTGC
TGGCCTTTTGCTCACATGTTCTTTCCTGCGTTATCCCCTGATTCTGTGGATAACCGTATTACCGCCTTTG
AGTGAGCTGATACCGCTCGCCGCAGCCGAACGACCGAGCGCAGCGAGTCAGTGAGCGAGGAAGCGGAAGA
GCGCCCAATACGCAAACCGCCTCTCCCCGCGCGTTGGCCGATTCATTAATGCAGCTGGCACGACAGGTTT
CCCGACTGGAAAGCGGGCAGTGAGCGCAACGCAATTAATACGCGTACCGCTAGCCAGGAAGAGTTTGTAG
AAACGCAAAAAGGCCATCCGTCAGGATGGCCTTCTGCTTAGTTTGATGCCTGGCAGTTTATGGCGGGCGT
CCTGCCCGCCACCCTCCGGGCCGTTGCTTCACAACGTTCAAATCCGCTCCCGGCGGATTTGTCCTACTCA
GGAGAGCGTTCACCGACAAACAACAGATAAAACGAAAGGCCCAGTCTTCCGACTGAGCCTTTCGTTTTAT
TTGATGCCTGGCAGTTCCCTACTCTCGCGTT
Features (pLannotate 1.2.2; 10 found; start..end, strand, type, name):
      1..54      -  CDS            lacI (fragment): lac repressor; lacI; The lac repressor binds to the lac operator to inhibit transcription in E. coli. This inhibition can be relieved by adding lactose or isopropyl-β-D-thiogalactopyranoside (IPTG).
     56..180     -  rep_origin     RSF ori (fragment): Plasmids containing the RSF 1030 origin of replication can be propagated in E. coli cells that contain additional plasmids with compatible origins.
    196..224     +  promoter       tet promoter: E. coli promoter for tetracycline efflux protein gene
    272..1462    +  CDS            TcR: tetracycline efflux protein; tet; confers resistance to tetracycline
   1560..1634    +  CDS            KanR (fragment): aminoglycoside phosphotransferase; aphA-3; confers resistance to kanamycin
   1637..1655    -  promoter       T7 promoter: promoter for bacteriophage T7 RNA polymerase
   1960..2548    +  rep_origin     ori: high-copy-number ColE1/pMB1/pBR322/pUC origin of replication
   2731..2823    +  CDS            lacI (fragment): lac repressor; lacI; The lac repressor binds to the lac operator to inhibit transcription in E. coli. This inhibition can be relieved by adding lactose or isopropyl-β-D-thiogalactopyranoside (IPTG).
   2878..2905    -  terminator     rrnB T2 terminator: transcription terminator T2 from the E. coli rrnB gene
   3037..3080    +  terminator     rrnB T1 terminator: Escherichia coli rrnB; transcription terminator T1 from the E. coli rrnB gene
