[The description below was written by a language model from this plasmid's Addgene catalogue record and pLannotate feature annotations shown in this document.]
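Description:
pNI7 is a small, high-copy bacterial cloning plasmid that serves as a repeat module in a toolkit for assembling custom TAL effector and TALEN constructs for DNA targeting. It is built on the pTC14 backbone (about 3 kb) and carries a 116 bp insert, "repeat NI7", derived from a Xanthomonas oryzae TAL effector and cloned between XbaI and XhoI sites, both of which remain intact. In TAL effector nomenclature, NI denotes the repeat-variable diresidue, which is generally associated with recognition of adenine. The "7" most likely marks the position this module is meant to occupy in an ordered repeat array, although the record does not spell this out.

The plasmid is propagated in E. coli from a high-copy ColE1/pUC-type origin and selected with tetracycline. Resistance comes from a complete tetracycline efflux gene (TcR) driven by its own tet promoter. The remaining annotations look like backbone remnants rather than functional parts: short fragments of lacI, a KanR gene and an RSF origin, a T7 promoter, and the rrnB T1 and T2 terminators. The automated feature table does not annotate the TAL repeat insert itself, so its exact location and flanking sequences cannot be read from it. No expression cassette for the repeat is evident, which fits its role as a storage and donor plasmid rather than an expression vector. Its typical use is as one of a library of single-repeat modules that are combined in a chosen order to build arrays specifying a user-defined DNA target, then transferred into TAL effector or TALEN backbones.
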