Addgene plasmid #31002: pNI7
Depositing lab: Adam Bogdanove & Daniel Voytas. Depositing organization: University of Minnesota. Publication: Efficient design and assembly of custom TALEN and other TAL effector-based constructs for DNA targeting. Cermak T, Doyle EL, Christian M, Wang L, Zhang Y, Schmidt C, Baller JA, Somia NV, Bogdanove AJ, Voytas DF. Nucleic Acids Res. 2011 Jul;39(12):e82. doi: 10.1093/nar/gkr218 PubMed 21493687.
Backbone
  Vector backbone: pTC14
  Backbone size w/o insert (bp): 2989
Growth in bacteria
  Bacterial resistance: Tetracycline, 10 μg/mL
  Growth temperature: 37°C
  Growth strain: DH5alpha
  Growth instructions: DH10B/LB+antibiotics
  Copy number: High Copy
Gene/Insert
  Gene/Insert name: repeat NI7
  Species: Xanthamonas oryzae
  Insert size (bp): 116
  Cloning method: Restriction Enzyme; 5′ cloning site XbaI (not destroyed); 3′ cloning site XhoI (not destroyed)
  Sequencing primers: 5′ pTC14_F2 (caagcctgattgggagaaaa)
Terms and licenses: Academic/Nonprofit Terms; Industry Terms: Not Available to Industry
How to cite: pNI7 was a gift from Adam Bogdanove & Daniel Voytas (Addgene plasmid # 31002 ; http://n2t.net/addgene:31002 ; RRID:Addgene_31002)
