>Addgene plasmid #31002 | pNI7 | addgene partial sequence | sequence record 35582 | 31002 with pTC14_F2 (caagcctgattgggagaaaa)
GTCATAGCTGTTTCCTGGCAGCTCTGGCCCGTGTCTCAAAATCTCTGATGTTACATTGCACAAGATAAAA
ATATATCATCATGCCTCCTCTAGAGGTCTCACGGTGCAGCGGCTGTTGCCGGTGCTGTGCCAGGACCATG
GCCTGACCCCGGACCAAGTGGTGGCTATCGCCAGCAACATTGGCGGCAAGCAAGCGCTCGAAACGAGACC
CTCGAGCCACCCATGACCAAAATCCCTTAACGTGAGTTACGCGTCGTTCCACTGAGCGTCAGACCCCGTA
GAAAAGATCAAAGGATCTTCTTGAGATCCTTTTTTTCTGCGCGTAATCTGCTGCTTGCAAACAAAAAAAC
CACCGCTACCAGCGGTGGTTTGTTTGCCGGATCAAGAGCTACCAACTCTTTTTCCGAAGGTAACTGGCTT
CAGCAGAGCGCAGATACCAAATACTGTTCTTCTAGTGTAGCCGTAGTTAGGCCACCACTTCAAGAACTCT
GTAGCACCGCCTACATACCTCGCTCTGCTAATCCTGTTACCAGTGGCTGCTGCCAGTGGCGATAAGTCGT
GTCTTACCGGGTTGGACTCAAGACGATAGTTACCGGATAAGGCGCAGCGGTCGGGCTGAACGGGGGGTTC
GTGCACACAGCCCAGCTTGGAGCGAACGACCTACACCGAACTGAGATACCTACAGCGTGAGCTATGAGAA
AGCGCCACGCTTCCCGAAGGGAGAAAGGCGGACAGGTATCCGGTAAGCGGCAGGGTCGGAACAGGAGAGC
GCACGAGGGAGCTTCCAGGGGGAAACGCCTGGTATCTTTATAGTCCTGTCGGGTTTCGCCACCTCTGACT
TGAGCGTCGATTTTTGTGATGCTCGTCAGGGGGCGG
